>Addgene plasmid #14275 | pAG426GAL-ccdB-TAP | depositor full sequence | sequence record 7938 | Author sequence
GACGAAAGGGCCTCGTGATACGCCTATTTTTATAGGTTAATGTCATGATAATAATGGTTTCTTAGTATGA
TCCAATATCAAAGGAAATGATAGCATTGAAGGATGAGACTAATCCAATTGAGGAGTGGCAGCATATAGAA
CAGCTAAAGGGTAGTGCTGAAGGAAGCATACGATACCCCGCATGGAATGGGATAATATCACAGGAGGTAC
TAGACTACCTTTCATCCTACATAAATAGACGCATATAAGTACGCATTTAAGCATAAACACGCACTATGCC
GTTCTTCTCATGTATATATATATACAGGCAACACGCAGATATAGGTGCGACGTGAACAGTGAGCTGTATG
TGCGCAGCTCGCGTTGCATTTTCGGAAGCGCTCGTTTTCGGAAACGCTTTGAAGTTCCTATTCCGAAGTT
CCTATTCTCTAGAAAGTATAGGAACTTCAGAGCGCTTTTGAAAACCAAAAGCGCTCTGAAGACGCACTTT
CAAAAAACCAAAAACGCACCGGACTGTAACGAGCTACTAAAATATTGCGAATACCGCTTCCACAAACATT
GCTCAAAAGTATCTCTTTGCTATATATCTCTGTGCTATATCCCTATATAACCTACCCATCCACCTTTCGC
TCCTTGAACTTGCATCTAAACTCGACCTCTACATTTTTTATGTTTATCTCTAGTATTACTCTTTAGACAA
AAAAATTGTAGTAAGAACTATTCATAGAGTGAATCGAAAACAATACGAAAATGTAAACATTTCCTATACG
TAGTATATAGAGACAAAATAGAAGAAACCGTTCATAATTTTCTGACCAATGAAGAATCATCAACGCTATC
ACTTTCTGTTCACAAAGTATGCGCAATCCACATCGGTATAGAATATAATCGGGGATGCCTTTATCTTGAA
AAAATGCACCCGCAGCTTCGCTAGTAATCAGTAAACGCGGGAAGTGGAGTCAGGCTTTTTTTATGGAAGA
GAAAATAGACACCAAAGTAGCCTTCTTCTAACCTTAACGGACCTACAGTGCAAAAAGTTATCAAGAGACT
GCATTATAGAGCGCACAAAGGAGAAAAAAAGTAATCTAAGATGCTTTGTTAGAAAAATAGCGCTCTCGGG
ATGCATTTTTGTAGAACAAAAAAGAAGTATAGATTCTTTGTTGGTAAAATAGCGCTCTCGCGTTGCATTT
CTGTTCTGTAAAAATGCAGCTCAGATTCTTTGTTTGAAAAATTAGCGCTCTCGCGTTGCATTTTTGTTTT
ACAAAAATGAAGCACAGATTCTTCGTTGGTAAAATAGCGCTTTCGCGTTGCATTTCTGTTCTGTAAAAAT
GCAGCTCAGATTCTTTGTTTGAAAAATTAGCGCTCTCGCGTTGCATTTTTGTTCTACAAAATGAAGCACA
GATGCTTCGTTCAGGTGGCACTTTTCGGGGAAATGTGCGCGGAACCCCTATTTGTTTATTTTTCTAAATA
CATTCAAATATGTATCCGCTCATGAGACAATAACCCTGATAAATGCTTCAATAATATTGAAAAAGGAAGA
GTATGAGTATTCAACATTTCCGTGTCGCCCTTATTCCCTTTTTTGCGGCATTTTGCCTTCCTGTTTTTGC
TCACCCAGAAACGCTGGTGAAAGTAAAAGATGCTGAAGATCAGTTGGGTGCACGAGTGGGTTACATCGAA
CTGGATCTCAACAGCGGTAAGATCCTTGAGAGTTTTCGCCCCGAAGAACGTTTTCCAATGATGAGCACTT
TTAAAGTTCTGCTATGTGGCGCGGTATTATCCCGTATTGACGCCGGGCAAGAGCAACTCGGTCGCCGCAT
ACACTATTCTCAGAATGACTTGGTTGAGTACTCACCAGTCACAGAAAAGCATCTTACGGATGGCATGACA
GTAAGAGAATTATGCAGTGCTGCCATAACCATGAGTGATAACACTGCGGCCAACTTACTTCTGACAACGA
TCGGAGGACCGAAGGAGCTAACCGCTTTTTTGCACAACATGGGGGATCATGTAACTCGCCTTGATCGTTG
GGAACCGGAGCTGAATGAAGCCATACCAAACGACGAGCGTGACACCACGATGCCTGTAGCAATGGCAACA
ACGTTGCGCAAACTATTAACTGGCGAACTACTTACTCTAGCTTCCCGGCAACAATTAATAGACTGGATGG
AGGCGGATAAAGTTGCAGGACCACTTCTGCGCTCGGCCCTTCCGGCTGGCTGGTTTATTGCTGATAAATC
TGGAGCCGGTGAGCGTGGGTCTCGCGGTATCATTGCAGCACTGGGGCCAGATGGTAAGCCCTCCCGTATC
GTAGTTATCTACACGACGGGGAGTCAGGCAACTATGGATGAACGAAATAGACAGATCGCTGAGATAGGTG
CCTCACTGATTAAGCATTGGTAACTGTCAGACCAAGTTTACTCATATATACTTTAGATTGATTTAAAACT
TCATTTTTAATTTAAAAGGATCTAGGTGAAGATCCTTTTTGATAATCTCATGACCAAAATCCCTTAACGT
GAGTTTTCGTTCCACTGAGCGTCAGACCCCGTAGAAAAGATCAAAGGATCTTCTTGAGATCCTTTTTTTC
TGCGCGTAATCTGCTGCTTGCAAACAAAAAAACCACCGCTACCAGCGGTGGTTTGTTTGCCGGATCAAGA
GCTACCAACTCTTTTTCCGAAGGTAACTGGCTTCAGCAGAGCGCAGATACCAAATACTGTCCTTCTAGTG
TAGCCGTAGTTAGGCCACCACTTCAAGAACTCTGTAGCACCGCCTACATACCTCGCTCTGCTAATCCTGT
TACCAGTGGCTGCTGCCAGTGGCGATAAGTCGTGTCTTACCGGGTTGGACTCAAGACGATAGTTACCGGA
TAAGGCGCAGCGGTCGGGCTGAACGGGGGGTTCGTGCACACAGCCCAGCTTGGAGCGAACGACCTACACC
GAACTGAGATACCTACAGCGTGAGCTATGAGAAAGCGCCACGCTTCCCGAAGGGAGAAAGGCGGACAGGT
ATCCGGTAAGCGGCAGGGTCGGAACAGGAGAGCGCACGAGGGAGCTTCCAGGGGGAAACGCCTGGTATCT
TTATAGTCCTGTCGGGTTTCGCCACCTCTGACTTGAGCGTCGATTTTTGTGATGCTCGTCAGGGGGGCGG
AGCCTATGGAAAAACGCCAGCAACGCGGCCTTTTTACGGTTCCTGGCCTTTTGCTGGCCTTTTGCTCACA
TGTTCTTTCCTGCGTTATCCCCTGATTCTGTGGATAACCGTATTACCGCCTTTGAGTGAGCTGATACCGC
TCGCCGCAGCCGAACGACCGAGCGCAGCGAGTCAGTGAGCGAGGAAGCGGAAGAGCGCCCAATACGCAAA
CCGCCTCTCCCCGCGCGTTGGCCGATTCATTAATGCAGCTGGCACGACAGGTTTCCCGACTGGAAAGCGG
GCAGTGAGCGCAACGCAATTAATGTGAGTTACCTCACTCATTAGGCACCCCAGGCTTTACACTTTATGCT
TCCGGCTCCTATGTTGTGTGGAATTGTGAGCGGATAACAATTTCACACAGGAAACAGCTATGACCATGAT
TACGCCAAGCGCGCAATTAACCCTCACTAAAGGGAACAAAAGCTGGAGCTCTAGTACGGATTAGAAGCCG
CCGAGCGGGCGACAGCCCTCCGACGGAAGACTCTCCTCCGTGCGTCCTCGTCTTCACCGGTCGCGTTCCT
GAAACGCAGATGTGCCTCGCGCCGCACTGCTCCGAACAATAAAGATTCTACAATACTAGCTTTTATGGTT
ATGAAGAGGAAAAATTGGCAGTAACCTGGCCCCACAAACCTTCAAATTAACGAATCAAATTAACAACCAT
AGGATGATAATGCGATTAGTTTTTTAGCCTTATTTCTGGGGTAATTAATCAGCGAAGCGATGATTTTTGA
TCTATTAACAGATATATAAATGGAAAAGCTGCATAACCACTTTAACTAATACTTTCAACATTTTCAGTTT
GTATTACTTCTTATTCAAATGTCATAAAAGTATCAACAAAAAATTGTTAATATACCTCTATACTTTAACG
TCAAGGAGAAAAAACCCCGGATTCTAGAACTAGTGGATCCCCCATCACAAGTTTGTACAAAAAAGCTGAA
CGAGAAACGTAAAATGATATAAATATCAATATATTAAATTAGATTTTGCATAAAAAACAGACTACATAAT
ACTGTAAAACACAACATATCCAGTCACTATGGCGGCCGCATTAGGCACCCCAGGCTTTACACTTTATGCT
TCCGGCTCGTATAATGTGTGGATTTTGAGTTAGGATCCGTCGAGATTTTCAGGAGCTAAGGAAGCTAAAA
TGGAGAAAAAAATCACTGGATATACCACCGTTGATATATCCCAATGGCATCGTAAAGAACATTTTGAGGC
ATTTCAGTCAGTTGCTCAATGTACCTATAACCAGACCGTTCAGCTGGATATTACGGCCTTTTTAAAGACC
GTAAAGAAAAATAAGCACAAGTTTTATCCGGCCTTTATTCACATTCTTGCCCGCCTGATGAATGCTCATC
CGGAATTCCGTATGGCAATGAAAGACGGTGAGCTGGTGATATGGGATAGTGTTCACCCTTGTTACACCGT
TTTCCATGAGCAAACTGAAACGTTTTCATCGCTCTGGAGTGAATACCACGACGATTTCCGGCAGTTTCTA
CACATATATTCGCAAGATGTGGCGTGTTACGGTGAAAACCTGGCCTATTTCCCTAAAGGGTTTATTGAGA
ATATGTTTTTCGTCTCAGCCAATCCCTGGGTGAGTTTCACCAGTTTTGATTTAAACGTGGCCAATATGGA
CAACTTCTTCGCCCCCGTTTTCACCATGGGCAAATATTATACGCAAGGCGACAAGGTGCTGATGCCGCTG
GCGATTCAGGTTCATCATGCCGTCTGTGATGGCTTCCATGTCGGCAGAATGCTTAATGAATTACAACAGT
ACTGCGATGAGTGGCAGGGCGGGGCGTAAACGCCGCGTGGATCCGGCTTACTAAAAGCCAGATAACAGTA
TGCGTATTTGCGCGCTGATTTTTGCGGTATAAGAATATATACTGATATGTATACCCGAAGTATGTCAAAA
AGAGGTATGCTATGAAGCAGCGTATTACAGTGACAGTTGACAGCGACAGCTATCAGTTGCTCAAGGCATA
TATGATGTCAATATCTCCGGTCTGGTAAGCACAACCATGCAGAATGAAGCCCGTCGTCTGCGTGCCGAAC
GCTGGAAAGCGGAAAATCAGGAAGGGATGGCTGAGGTCGCCCGGTTTATTGAAATGAACGGCTCTTTTGC
TGACGAGAACAGGGGCTGGTGAAATGCAGTTTAAGGTTTACACCTATAAAAGAGAGAGCCGTTATCGTCT
GTTTGTGGATGTACAGAGTGATATTATTGACACGCCCGGGCGACGGATGGTGATCCCCCTGGCCAGTGCA
CGTCTGCTGTCAGATAAAGTCTCCCGTGAACTTTACCCGGTGGTGCATATCGGGGATGAAAGCTGGCGCA
TGATGACCACCGATATGGCCAGTGTGCCGGTCTCCGTTATCGGGGAAGAAGTGGCTGATCTCAGCCACCG
CGAAAATGACATCAAAAACGCCATTAACCTGATGTTCTGGGGAATATAAATGTCAGGCTCCCTTATACAC
AGCCAGTCTGCAGGTCGACCATAGTGACTGGATATGTTGTGTTTTACAGTATTATGTAGTCTGTTTTTTA
TGCAAAATCTAATTTAATATATTGATATTTATATCATTTTACGTTTCTCGTTCAGCTTTCTTGTACAAAG
TGGTGATGGGCTGCAGGAATTCGATATCAAGCTTATCGATAGGTGGACCAGGTGGTGGAATGAAGCGACG
ATGGAAAAAGAATTTCATAGCCGTCTCAGCAGCCAACCGCTTTAAGAAAATCTCATCCTCCGGGGCACTT
GATTATGGTACCCCAACTACTGCTTCTGAAAATCTATATTTTCAAGGTGAACTAAAAACTGCTGCTTTGG
CTCAACATGCGATTAAGGGTGAAGCTCAAAAACTTAATGACTCTCAAGCTCCAAAAGCTGATGCGCAACA
AAATAACTTCAACAAAGATCAACAAAGCGCCTTCTATGAAATCTTGAACATGCCTAACTTAAACGAAGCG
CAACGTAACGGCTTCATTCAAAGTCTTAAAGACGACCCAAGCCAAAGCACTAACGTTTTAGGTGAAGCTA
AAAAATTAAACGAATCTCAAGCACCGAAAGCTGATAACAATTTCAACAAAGAACAACAAAATGCTTTCTA
TGAAATCTTGAATATGCCTAACTTAAACGAAGAACAACGCAATGGTTTCATCCAAAGCTTAAAAGATGAC
CCAAGCCAAAGTGCTAACCTATTGTCAGAAGCTAAAAAGTTAAATGAATCTCAAGCACCGAAAGCGGATA
ACAAATTCAACAAAGAACAACAAAATGCTTTCTATGAAATCTTACATTTACCTAACTTAAACGAAGAACA
ACGCAATGGTTTCATCCAAAGCCTAAAAGATGACCCAAGCCAAAGCGCTAACCTTTTAGCAGAAGCTAAA
AAGCTAAATGATGCTCAAGCACCAAAAGCTGACAACAAATTCAACAAAGAACAACAAAATGCTTTCTATG
AAATTTTACATTTACCTAACTTAACTGAAGAACAACGTAACGGCTTCATCCAAAGCCTTAAAGACGATCC
TTCGGTGAGCAAAGAACAGTCACTCGAGTCATGTAATTAGTTATGTCACGCTTACATTCACGCCCTCCCC
CCACATCCGCTCTAACCGAAAAGGAAGGAGTTAGACAACCTGAAGTCTAGGTCCCTATTTATTTTTTTAT
AGTTATGTTAGTATTAAGAACGTTATTTATATTTCAAATTTTTCTTTTTTTTCTGTACAGACGCGTGTAC
GCATGTAACATTATACTGAAAACCTTGCTTGAGAAGGTTTTGGGACGCTCGAAGGCTTTAATTTGCGGCC
GGTACCCAATTCGCCCTATAGTGAGTCGTATTACGCGCGCTCACTGGCCGTCGTTTTACAACGTCGTGAC
TGGGAAAACCCTGGCGTTACCCAACTTAATCGCCTTGCAGCACATCCCCCTTTCGCCAGCTGGCGTAATA
GCGAAGAGGCCCGCACCGATCGCCCTTCCCAACAGTTGCGCAGCCTGAATGGCGAATGGCGCG
[124 nt withheld, positions 7204-7327]
C
[91 nt withheld, positions 7329-7419]
A
[49 nt withheld, positions 7421-7469]
CCTTTGACGTTGGAGTCCACGTTCTTT
[37 nt withheld, positions 7497-7533]
ACCCTATCTCGGTCTATTCTTTTGATTTATAAGGGATTTTGCCGATTTCGGCCTATTGGTTAAAAAATGA
GCTGATTTAACAAAAATTTAACGCGAATTTTAACAAAATATTAACGTTTACAATTTCCTGATGCGGTATT
TTCTCCTTACGCATCTGTGCGGTATTTCACACCGCATAGGGTAATAACTGATATAATTAAATTGAAGCTC
TAATTTGTGAGTTTAGTATACATGCATTTACTTATAATACAGTTTTTTAGTTTTGCTGGCCGCATCTTCT
CAAATATGCTTCCCAGCCTGCTTTTCTGTAACGTTCACCCTCTACCTTAGCATCCCTTCCCTTTGCAAAT
AGTCCTCTTCCAACAATAATAATGTCAGATCCTGTAGAGACCACATCATCCACGGTTCTATACTGTTGAC
CCAATGCGTCTCCCTTGTCATCTAAACCCACACCGGGTGTCATAATCAACCAATCGTAACCTTCATCTCT
TCCACCCATGTCTCTTTGAGCAATAAAGCCGATAACAAAATCTTTGTCGCTCTTCGCAATGTCAACAGTA
CCCTTAGTATATTCTCCAGTAGATAGGGAGCCCTTGCATGACAATTCTGCTAACATCAAAAGGCCTCTAG
GTTCCTTTGTTACTTCTTCTGCCGCCTGCTTCAAACCGCTAACAATACCTGGGCCCACCACACCGTGTGC
ATTCGTAATGTCTGCCCATTCTGCTATTCTGTATACACCCGCAGAGTACTGCAATTTGACTGTATTACCA
ATGTCAGCAAATTTTCTGTCTTCGAAGAGTAAAAAATTGTACTTGGCGGATAATGCCTTTAGCGGCTTAA
CTGTGCCCTCCATGGAAAAATCAGTCAAGATATCCACATGTGTTTTTAGTAAACAAATTTTGGGACCTAA
TGCTTCAACTAACTCCAGTAATTCCTTGGTGGTACGAACATCCAATGAAGCACACAAGTTTGTTTGCTTT
TCGTGCATGATATTAAATAGCTTGGCAGCAACAGGACTAGGATGAGTAGCAGCACGTTCCTTATATGTAG
CTTTCGACATGATTTATCTTCGTTTCCTGCAGGTTTTTGTTCTGTGCAGTTGGGTTAAGAATACTGGGCA
ATTTCATGTTTCTTCAACACTACATATGCGTATATATACCAATCTAAGTCTGTGCTCCTTCCTTCGTTCT
TCCTTCTGTTCGGAGATTACCGAATCAAAAAAATTTCAAAGAAACCGAAATCAAAAAAAAGAATAAAAAA
AAAATGATGAATTGAATTGAAAAGCTGTGGTATGGTGCACTCTCAGTACAATCTGCTCTGATGCCGCATA
GTTAAGCCAGCCCCGACACCCGCCAACACCCGCTGACGCGCCCTGACGGGCTTGTCTGCTCCCGGCATCC
GCTTACAGACAAGCTGTGACCGTCTCCGGGAGCTGCATGTGTCAGAGGTTTTCACCGTCATCACCGAAAC
GCGCGA
Features (pLannotate 1.2.2; 30 found; start..end, strand, type, name):
     69..1411    +  rep_origin     2μ ori: yeast 2μ plasmid origin of replication
   1438..1542    +  promoter       AmpR promoter: bla
   1543..2403    +  CDS            AmpR: β-lactamase; bla; confers resistance to ampicillin, carbenicillin, and related antibiotics
   2574..3162    +  rep_origin     ori: high-copy-number ColE1/pMB1/pBR322/pUC origin of replication
   3345..3437    +  CDS            lacI (fragment): lac repressor; lacI; The lac repressor binds to the lac operator to inhibit transcription in E. coli. This inhibition can be relieved by adding lactose or isopropyl-β-D-thiogalactopyranoside (IPTG).
   3450..3471    +  protein_bind   CAP binding site: CAP binding activates transcription in the presence of cAMP. E. coli catabolite activator protein
   3486..3516    +  promoter       lac promoter: promoter for the E. coli lac operon
   3524..3540    +  protein_bind   lac operator: The lac repressor binds to the lac operator to inhibit transcription in E. coli. This inhibition can be relieved by adding lactose or isopropyl-β-D-thiogalactopyranoside (IPTG). lac repressor encoded by lacI
   3585..3603    +  promoter       T3 promoter: promoter for bacteriophage T3 RNA polymerase
   3627..4068    +  promoter       GAL1 promoter: S. cerevisiae GAL1; inducible promoter, regulated by Gal4
   4083..4103    +  misc_feature   MCS (fragment): pBluescript multiple cloning site
   4107..4231    +  protein_bind   attR1: mutant version of attR; recombination site for the Gateway® LR reaction LR Clonase™
   4256..4286    +  promoter       lac UV5 promoter: E. coli lac promoter with an "up" mutation
   4310..4339    +  promoter       cat promoter (fragment): promoter of the E. coli cat gene encoding chloramphenicol acetyltransferase
   4340..4999    +  CDS            CmR: chloramphenicol acetyltransferase; cat; confers resistance to chloramphenicol
   5181..5339    +  CDS            ccdA (fragment): CCDA_ECO57 - Also known as H, letA. Experimental evidence at protein level: Swiss-Prot protein existence level 1. Antitoxin component of a type II toxin-antitoxin (TA) system which inhibits the post-segregational killing (PSK) of plasmid-free cells, also referred to as a plasmid addiction system. Binds to and blocks the activity of CcdB; will also remove bound CcdB protein from the CcdB-GyrA complex by forming a CcdA-CcdB complex, a process termed rejuvenation. Functions as a transcriptional corepressor for the ccdAB operon, repression also requires CcdB (By similarity). From Escherichia coli
   5344..5646    +  CDS            ccdB: CCDB_ECOLI - Also known as G, letB, letD. Experimental evidence at protein level: Swiss-Prot protein existence level 1. Toxic component of a type II toxin-antitoxin (TA) system, functioning in plasmid maintainence. Responsible for the post- segregational killing (PSK) of plasmid-free cells, also referred to as a plasmid addiction system. Half-life of over 2 hours. Cell killing by CcdB is accompanied by filamentation, defects in chromosome and plasmid segregation, defects in cell division, formation of anucleate cells, decreased DNA synthesis and plasmid loss. Interferes with the activity of DN
   5690..5814    -  protein_bind   attR2: mutant version of attR; recombination site for the Gateway® LR reaction LR Clonase™
   5818..5851    +  misc_feature   MCS (fragment): pBluescript multiple cloning site
   5873..5950    +  CDS            CBP: calmodulin-binding peptide derived from skeletal muscle myosin light chain kinase; binds calmodulin with nanomolar affinity in the presence of calcium
   6356..6736    +  CDS            protein A (fragment): immunoglobulin binding domains of Staphylocuccus aureus protein A
   6749..6996    +  terminator     CYC1 terminator: S. cerevisiae CYC1; transcription terminator for CYC1
   7015..7033    -  promoter       T7 promoter: promoter for bacteriophage T7 RNA polymerase
   7041..7196    +  CDS            lacZα (fragment): LacZα fragment of β-galactosidase; lacZ fragment
   7204..7659    +  rep_origin     f1 ori (sequence partly withheld): f1 bacteriophage origin of replication; arrow indicates direction of (+) strand synthesis
   7660..7711    -  misc_feature   bom (fragment): basis of mobility region from pBR322
   7790..8593    -  CDS            URA3: orotidine-5'-phosphate decarboxylase, required for uracil biosynthesis; S. cerevisiae URA3; yeast auxotrophic marker, counterselectable with 5-fluoroorotic acid (5-FOA)
   8594..8809    -  promoter       URA3 promoter: S. cerevisiae URA3
   8824..8873    -  misc_feature   bom (fragment): basis of mobility region from pBR322
   8975..1       -  CDS            rop (fragment) (across the origin): Rop protein, which maintains plasmids at low copy number; rop
