[The description below was written by a language model from this plasmid's Addgene catalogue record and pLannotate feature annotations shown in this document.]
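Description:
pAG426GAL-ccdB-TAP is an empty Gateway destination vector for galactose-inducible expression of C-terminally TAP-tagged proteins in Saccharomyces cerevisiae. It is built on the pRS426 backbone, an episomal yeast–E. coli shuttle plasmid of about 9 kb that replicates in yeast from the 2μ origin, which typically gives high copy number. Yeast transformants are selected through the URA3 auxotrophic marker, which can also be counterselected with 5-FOA. In bacteria it is maintained by a ColE1/pUC-type origin with ampicillin resistance. An f1 origin and remnants of the pBluescript-derived lac/lacZα region, with flanking T3 and T7 promoters, are also present.

The expression unit consists of the Gal4-regulated GAL1 promoter, a Gateway cassette, the TAP tag coding region and the CYC1 terminator. The cassette is bounded by attR1 and attR2 and carries a chloramphenicol resistance gene together with the ccdB toxin gene. Because CcdB poisons gyrase, the unrecombined vector must be propagated in a ccdB-tolerant strain, which explains the dual chloramphenicol and ampicillin selection. An LR recombination with an entry clone replaces the cassette with the gene of interest, and ccdB then counterselects against unrecombined plasmid in standard E. coli strains. An insert lacking a stop codon is expected to read through attR2-derived sequence into the tag, which is annotated as a calmodulin-binding peptide followed by protein A IgG-binding domains. This arrangement supports two-step tandem affinity purification.

The plasmid belongs to a suite of yeast Gateway vectors designed for high-throughput genetic analysis. It suits inducible overexpression and purification of tagged proteins and their complexes. The depositor notes that the full sequence is a reference only and may not match the physical plasmid exactly.
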