Addgene plasmid #14275: pAG426GAL-ccdB-TAP
Purpose: (Empty Backbone)
Depositing lab: Susan Lindquist. Depositing organization: Whitehead Institute for Biomedical Research. Publication: A suite of Gateway cloning vectors for high-throughput genetic analysis in Saccharomyces cerevisiae. Alberti S, Gitler AD, Lindquist S. Yeast. 2007 Oct . 24(10):913-9. 10.1002/yea.1502 PubMed 17583893.
Backbone
  Vector backbone: pRS426
  Vector type: Yeast Expression ; Gateway Destination
  Selectable markers: URA3
Growth in bacteria
  Bacterial resistance: Chloramphenicol and Ampicillin, 25 & 100 μg/mL
  Growth temperature: 37°C
  Growth strain: ccdB Survival
  Growth instructions: DB3.1, ccdB Survival
  Copy number: Unknown
Gene/Insert
  Gene/Insert name: None
  Tag / fusion protein: TAP (C terminal on backbone)
  Cloning method: Gateway Cloning
  Sequencing primers: 5′ GAL1
Terms and licenses: Academic/Nonprofit Terms; Industry Terms: Not Available to Industry
Depositor comments: Type of plasmid: 2-micron. This plasmid contains the Gateway technology from Invitrogen; Invitrogen requires purchasing of Gateway Clonase for carrying out the Gateway recombinational cloning reaction http://www.invitrogen.com Please note that the full plasmid sequence is provided as a reference only, and may not match the exact sequence of the plasmid.
How to cite: pAG426GAL-ccdB-TAP was a gift from Susan Lindquist (Addgene plasmid # 14275 ; http://n2t.net/addgene:14275 ; RRID:Addgene_14275)
