>Addgene plasmid #14275 | pAG426GAL-ccdB-TAP | addgene partial sequence | sequence record 20780 | 14275 with pRS_marker
CATTTTTTTTTTATTCTTTTTTTTGATTTCGGTTTCCTTGAAATTTTTTTGATTCGGTAATCTCCGAACA
GAAGGAAGAACGAAGGAAGGAGCACAGACTTAGATTGGTATATATACGCATATGTAGTGTTGAAGAAACA
TGAAATTGCCCAGTATTCTTAACCCAACTGCACAGAACAAAAACCTGCAGGAAACGAAGATAAATCATGT
CGAAAGCTACATATAAGGAACGTGCTGCTACTCATCCTAGTCCTGTTGCTGCCAAGCTATTTAATATCAT
GCACGAAAAGCAAACAAACTTGTGTGCTTCATTGGATGTTCGTACCACCAAGGAATTACTGGAGTTAGTT
GAAGCATTAGGTCCCAAAATTTGTTTACTAAAAACACATGTGGATATCTTGACTGATTTTTCCATGGAGG
GCACAGTTAAGCCGCTAAAGGCATTATCCGCCAAGTACAATTTTTTACTCTTCGAAGACAGAAAATTTGC
TGACATTGGTAATACAGTCAAATTGCAGTACTCTGCGGGTGTATACAGAATAGCAGAATGGGCAGACATT
ACGAATGCACACGGTGTGGTGGGCCCAGGTATTGTTAGCGGTTTGAAGCAGGCGGCAGAAGAAGTAACAA
AGGAACCTAGAGGCCTTTTGATGT
