>Addgene plasmid #14275 | pAG426GAL-ccdB-TAP | addgene partial sequence | sequence record 20781 | 14275 with GW5
AAAGTGTAAAGCCTGGGGGTGCCTAATGCGGCCGCCATAGTGACTGGATATGTTGTGTTTTACAGTATTA
TGTAGTCTGTTTTTTATGCAAAATCTAATTTAATATATTGATATTTATATCATTTTACGTTTCTCGTTCA
GCTTTTTTGTACAAACTTGTGATGGGGGATCCACTAGTTCTAGAATCCGGGGTTTTTTCTCCTTGACGTT
AAAGTATAGAGGTATATTAACAATTTTTTGTTGATACTTTTATTACATTTGAATAAGAAGTAATACAAAC
CGAAAATGTTGAAAGTATTAGTTAAAGTGGTTATGCAGTTTTTGCATTTATATATCTGTTAATAGATCAA
AAATCATCGCTTCGCTGATTAATTACCCCAGAAATAAGGCTAAAAAACTAATCGCATTATCATCCTATGG
TTGTTAATTTGATTCGTTCATTTGAAGGTTTGTGGGGCCAGGTTACTGCCAATTTTTCCTCTTCATAACC
ATAAAAGCTAGTATTGTAGAATCTTTATTGTTCGGAGCAGTGCGGCGCGAGGCACATCTGCGTTTCAGGA
ACGCGACCGGTGAAGACGAGGACGCACGGAGGAGAGTCTTCCTTCGGAGGGCTGTCACCCGCTCGGCGGC
TTCTAATCCGTACTAGAGCTCCAGCTTTTGTTCCCTTT
