>Addgene plasmid #14275 | pAG426GAL-ccdB-TAP | addgene partial sequence | sequence record 20782 | 14275 with GW3
ATCGGGGAGAAGTGGCTGATCTCAGCCACCGCGAAAATGACATCAAAAACGCCATTAACCTGATGTTCTG
GGGAATATAAATGTCAGGCTCCCTTATACACAGCCAGTCTGCAGGTCGACCATAGTGACTGGATATGTTG
TGTTTTACAGTATTATGTAGTCTGTTTTTTATGCAAAATCTAATTTAATATATTGATATTTATATCATTT
TACGTTTCTCGTTCAGCTTTCTTGTACAAAGTGGTGATGGGCTGCAGGAATTCGATATCAAGCTTATCGA
TAGGTGGACCAGGTGGTGGAATGAAGCGACGATGGAAAAAGAATTTCATAGCCGTCTCAGCAGCCAACCG
CTTTAAGAAAATCTCATCCTCCGGGGCACTTGATTATGGTACCCCAACTACTGCTTCTGAAAATCTATAT
TTTCAAGGTGAACTAAAAACTGCTGCTTTGGCTCAACATGCGATTAAGGGTGAAGCTCAAAAACTTAATG
ACTCTCAAGCTCCAAAAGCTGATGCGCAACAAAATAACTTCAACAAAGATCAACAAAGCGCCTTCTATGA
AATCTTGAACATGCCTAACTTAAACGAAGCGCAACGTAACGGCTTCATTCAAAGTCTTAAAGACGACCCA
AGCCAAAGCACTAACGTTTTAGGTGAAGCTAAAAAATTAAACGAATCTCAAGCACCGAAAGCTGATAACA
ATTTCAACAAAGAACAACAAAATGCTTTCTATGAAATCTTGA
